Addgene plasmid #225680: pLVX-PERK(LD)-EGFP
Purpose: (Empty Backbone) Used to generate stable cell lines that express PERK(LD)-EGFP. This plasmid serves as a control for pLVX-PERK(LD)-EGFP-HOTag3.
Depositing lab: Likun Wang. Depositing organization: Institute of Biophysics, Chinese Academy of Sciences. Publication: Deciphering ER stress-unfolded protein response relationship by visualizing unfolded proteins in the ER. Xu F, Wang L. Cell Rep. 2024 Jun 25;43(6):114358. doi: 10.1016/j.celrep.2024.114358. Epub 2024 Jun 11. PubMed 38865243.
Backbone
  Vector backbone: pLVX
  Backbone manufacturer: addgene
  Backbone size (bp): 8007
  Vector type: Mammalian Expression, Lentiviral
  Selectable markers: Puromycin
Growth in bacteria
  Bacterial resistance: Ampicillin, 100 μg/mL
  Growth temperature: 37°C
  Growth strain: NEB Stable
  Copy number: Unknown
Terms and licenses: Academic/Nonprofit Terms; Industry Terms: Not Available to Industry
How to cite: pLVX-PERK(LD)-EGFP was a gift from Likun Wang (Addgene plasmid # 225680 ; http://n2t.net/addgene:225680 ; RRID:Addgene_225680)
