[The description below was written by a language model from this plasmid's Addgene catalogue record and pLannotate feature annotations shown in this document.]
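Description:
pLVX-PERK(LD)-EGFP is an HIV-1-based lentiviral mammalian expression plasmid built on the pLVX backbone and used to make stable cell lines expressing a PERK(LD)-EGFP fusion. The catalogue flags it as an "empty backbone", but the sequenced record (about 10 kb, versus roughly 8 kb for the backbone) clearly carries an insert. In bacteria it replicates from a high-copy ColE1/pUC-type origin and is selected through the β-lactamase (AmpR) gene. Remnants of a lac promoter/operator region and an SV40 poly(A) signal also lie in the plasmid backbone outside the viral unit.

The transfer cassette is bounded by two HIV-1 LTR elements, both annotated as truncated LTRs with adjacent nef-derived sequence, and contains the Ψ packaging signal with a gag fragment, the Rev response element for Rev-dependent nuclear export of the genomic RNA, and the cPPT/CTS, which aids nuclear import and transduction. Downstream, the CMV enhancer and promoter drive an open reading frame made of a fragment of about 1.25 kb matching mouse Eif2ak3 (PERK), followed closely by EGFP. "LD" most likely denotes the ER-luminal domain of this stress-sensing kinase, although the record does not spell this out. A separate mouse PGK promoter drives puromycin N-acetyltransferase for selection of transduced cells, and a WPRE following it enhances transcript expression.

According to the deposit record, the construct serves as the control for pLVX-PERK(LD)-EGFP-HOTag3, providing the same fluorescent fusion without the HOTag3 tag. The associated work concerns visualizing unfolded proteins in the ER and relating ER stress to the unfolded protein response.
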