Features (pLannotate 1.2.2; 25 found; start..end, strand, type, name):
    376..633     +  LTR            5' LTR (truncated): truncated 5' long terminal repeat (LTR) from HIV-1
    680..805     +  misc_feature   HIV-1 Ψ: packaging signal of human immunodeficiency virus type 1
    789..1127    +  CDS            HIV-1 gag (fragment): gag protein from human immunodeficiency virus 1; gag
   1302..1535    +  misc_feature   RRE: The Rev response element (RRE) of HIV-1 allows for Rev-dependent mRNA export from the nucleus to the cytoplasm.
   1912..2012    +  CDS            Rev (fragment): human immunodeficiency virus 1 (HIV-1) Rev protein; rev; enhances nuclear export of unspliced and incompletely spliced viral mRNAs
   2027..2142    +  misc_feature   cPPT/CTS: central polypurine tract and central termination sequence of HIV-1 (lacking the first T)
   2200..2503    +  enhancer       CMV enhancer: human cytomegalovirus immediate early enhancer
   2504..2707    +  promoter       CMV promoter: human cytomegalovirus (CMV) immediate early promoter
   2792..2819    +  misc_feature   MCS (fragment): multiple cloning site
   2826..4073    +  CDS            Eif2ak3 (fragment): E2AK3_MOUSE - Also known as Pek, Perk. Experimental evidence at protein level: Swiss-Prot protein existence level 1. Metabolic-stress sensing protein kinase that phosphorylates the alpha subunit of eukaryotic translation initiation factor 2 (EIF2S1/eIF-2-alpha) in response to various stress conditions (PubMed:9930704, PubMed:11106749, PubMed:23921556). Key activator of the integrated stress response (ISR) required for adaptation to various stress, such as unfolded protein response (UPR) and low amino acid availability (PubMed:9930704, PubMed:11106749, PubMed:23921556). EIF2S1/eIF-2-alpha phosp
   4086..4796    +  CDS            EGFP: EGFP is a basic (constitutively fluorescent) green fluorescent protein published in 1996, derived from Aequorea victoria. It is reported to be a rapidly-maturing weak dimer with moderate acid sensitivity.
   4847..5346    +  promoter       PGK promoter: mouse phosphoglycerate kinase 1 promoter
   5367..5966    +  CDS            PuroR: puromycin N-acetyltransferase; pac from Streptomyces alboniger; confers resistance to puromycin
   5980..6568    +  misc_feature   WPRE: woodchuck hepatitis virus posttranscriptional regulatory element
   6585..7103    +  CDS            nef (fragment): NEF_HV1BR - Experimental evidence at protein level: Swiss-Prot protein existence level 1. Extracellular Nef protein targets CD4(+) T-lymphocytes for apoptosis by interacting with CXCR4 surface receptors (PubMed:14990729). From Human immunodeficiency virus type 1 group M subtype B (isolate BRU/LAI) (HIV-1).
   7151..7408    +  LTR            5' LTR (truncated): truncated 5' long terminal repeat (LTR) from HIV-1
   7561..7577    -  protein_bind   lac operator: The lac repressor binds to the lac operator to inhibit transcription in E. coli. This inhibition can be relieved by adding lactose or isopropyl-β-D-thiogalactopyranoside (IPTG). lac repressor encoded by lacI
   7585..7615    -  promoter       lac promoter: promoter for the E. coli lac operon
   7630..7651    -  protein_bind   CAP binding site: CAP binding activates transcription in the presence of cAMP. E. coli catabolite activator protein
   7664..7756    -  CDS            lacI (fragment): lac repressor; lacI; The lac repressor binds to the lac operator to inhibit transcription in E. coli. This inhibition can be relieved by adding lactose or isopropyl-β-D-thiogalactopyranoside (IPTG).
   7939..8527    -  rep_origin     ori: high-copy-number ColE1/pMB1/pBR322/pUC origin of replication
   8698..9558    -  CDS            AmpR: β-lactamase; bla; confers resistance to ampicillin, carbenicillin, and related antibiotics
   9559..9663    -  promoter       AmpR promoter: bla
   9711..9845    +  polyA_signal   SV40 poly(A) signal: SV40 polyadenylation signal
  10012..328     +  CDS            nef (fragment) (across the origin): NEF_HV1BR - Experimental evidence at protein level: Swiss-Prot protein existence level 1. Extracellular Nef protein targets CD4(+) T-lymphocytes for apoptosis by interacting with CXCR4 surface receptors (PubMed:14990729). From Human immunodeficiency virus type 1 group M subtype B (isolate BRU/LAI) (HIV-1).
>Addgene plasmid #225680 | pLVX-PERK(LD)-EGFP | addgene full sequence | sequence record 449358 | Addgene NGS Result
GGAAGGGCTAATTCACTCCCAAAGAAGACAAGATATCCTTGATCTGTGGATCTACCACACACAAGGCTAC
TTCCCTGATTAGCAGAACTACACACCAGGGCCAGGGGTCAGATATCCACTGACCTTTGGATGGTGCTACA
AGCTAGTACCAGTTGAGCCAGATAAGGTAGAAGAGGCCAATAAAGGAGAGAACACCAGCTTGTTACACCC
TGTGAGCCTGCATGGGATGGATGACCCGGAGAGAGAAGTGTTAGAGTGGAGGTTTGACAGCCGCCTAGCA
TTTCATCACGTGGCCCGAGAGCTGCATCCGGAGTACTTCAAGAACTGCTGATATCGAGCTTGCTACAAGG
GACTTTCCGCTGGGGACTTTCCAGGGAGGCGTGGCCTGGGCGGGACTGGGGAGTGGCGAGCCCTCAGATC
CTGCATATAAGCAGCTGCTTTTTGCCTGTACTGGGTCTCTCTGGTTAGACCAGATCTGAGCCTGGGAGCT
CTCTGGCTAACTAGGGAACCCACTGCTTAAGCCTCAATAAAGCTTGCCTTGAGTGCTTCAAGTAGTGTGT
GCCCGTCTGTTGTGTGACTCTGGTAACTAGAGATCCCTCAGACCCTTTTAGTCAGTGTGGAAAATCTCTA
GCAGTGGCGCCCGAACAGGGACTTGAAAGCGAAAGGGAAACCAGAGGAGCTCTCTCGACGCAGGACTCGG
CTTGCTGAAGCGCGCACGGCAAGAGGCGAGGGGCGGCGACTGGTGAGTACGCCAAAAATTTTGACTAGCG
GAGGCTAGAAGGAGAGAGATGGGTGCGAGAGCGTCAGTATTAAGCGGGGGAGAATTAGATCGCGATGGGA
AAAAATTCGGTTAAGGCCAGGGGGAAAGAAAAAATATAAATTAAAACATATAGTATGGGCAAGCAGGGAG
CTAGAACGATTCGCAGTTAATCCTGGCCTGTTAGAAACATCAGAAGGCTGTAGACAAATACTGGGACAGC
TACAACCATCCCTTCAGACAGGATCAGAAGAACTTAGATCATTATATAATACAGTAGCAACCCTCTATTG
TGTGCATCAAAGGATAGAGATAAAAGACACCAAGGAAGCTTTAGACAAGATAGAGGAAGAGCAAAACAAA
AGTAAGACCACCGCACAGCAAGCGGCCGGCCGCTGATCTTCAGACCTGGAGGAGGAGATATGAGGGACAA
TTGGAGAAGTGAATTATATAAATATAAAGTAGTAAAAATTGAACCATTAGGAGTAGCACCCACCAAGGCA
AAGAGAAGAGTGGTGCAGAGAGAAAAAAGAGCAGTGGGAATAGGAGCTTTGTTCCTTGGGTTCTTGGGAG
CAGCAGGAAGCACTATGGGCGCAGCGTCAATGACGCTGACGGTACAGGCCAGACAATTATTGTCTGGTAT
AGTGCAGCAGCAGAACAATTTGCTGAGGGCTATTGAGGCGCAACAGCATCTGTTGCAACTCACAGTCTGG
GGCATCAAGCAGCTCCAGGCAAGAATCCTGGCTGTGGAAAGATACCTAAAGGATCAACAGCTCCTGGGGA
TTTGGGGTTGCTCTGGAAAACTCATTTGCACCACTGCTGTGCCTTGGAATGCTAGTTGGAGTAATAAATC
TCTGGAACAGATTTGGAATCACACGACCTGGATGGAGTGGGACAGAGAAATTAACAATTACACAAGCTTA
ATACACTCCTTAATTGAAGAATCGCAAAACCAGCAAGAAAAGAATGAACAAGAATTATTGGAATTAGATA
AATGGGCAAGTTTGTGGAATTGGTTTAACATAACAAATTGGCTGTGGTATATAAAATTATTCATAATGAT
AGTAGGAGGCTTGGTAGGTTTAAGAATAGTTTTTGCTGTACTTTCTATAGTGAATAGAGTTAGGCAGGGA
TATTCACCATTATCGTTTCAGACCCACCTCCCAACCCCGAGGGGACCCGACAGGCCCGAAGGAATAGAAG
AAGAAGGTGGAGAGAGAGACAGAGACAGATCCATTCGATTAGTGAACGGATCTCGACGGTATCGCCTTTA
AAAGAAAAGGGGGGATTGGGGGGTACAGTGCAGGGGAAAGAATAGTAGACATAATAGCAACAGACATACA
AACTAAAGAATTACAAAAACAAATTACAAAAATTCAAAATTTTCGGGTTTATTACAGGGACAGCAGAGAT
CCAGTTTATCGATAAGCTTGGGAGTTCCGCGTTACATAACTTACGGTAAATGGCCCGCCTGGCTGACCGC
CCAACGACCCCCGCCCATTGACGTCAATAATGACGTATGTTCCCATAGTAACGCCAATAGGGACTTTCCA
TTGACGTCAATGGGTGGAGTATTTACGGTAAACTGCCCACTTGGCAGTACATCAAGTGTATCATATGCCA
AGTACGCCCCCTATTGACGTCAATGACGGTAAATGGCCCGCCTGGCATTATGCCCAGTACATGACCTTAT
GGGACTTTCCTACTTGGCAGTACATCTACGTATTAGTCATCGCTATTACCATGGTGATGCGGTTTTGGCA
GTACATCAATGGGCGTGGATAGCGGTTTGACTCACGGGGATTTCCAAGTCTCCACCCCATTGACGTCAAT
GGGAGTTTGTTTTGGCACCAAAATCAACGGGACTTTCCAAAATGTCGTAACAACTCCGCCCCATTGACGC
AAATGGGCGGTAGGCGTGTACGGTGGGAGGTCTATATAAGCAGAGCTCGTTTAGTGAACCGTCAGATCGC
CTGGAGACGCCATCCACGCTGTTTTGACCTCCATAGAAGACACCGACTCTACTAGAGGATCGCTAGCGCT
ACCGGACTCAGATCTCGAGGCCGCCATGGAGCGCGCCACCCGGCCCGGGCCGCGCGCGCTGCTGCTGCTT
CTGTTCCTGCTGCTGGGCTGCGCGGCGGGGATCTCGGCGGTCGCGCCCGCCCGCAGTTTGCTTGCTCCCG
CGTCGGAGACAGTGTTTGGCTTAGGGGCAGCGGCCGCCCCGACTTCGGCCGCGCGGGTGCCTGCGGTGGC
AACGGCCGAAGTGACCGTGGAGGACGCCGAGGCATTGCCGGCTGCCGCTGGCGAACCGGAGTCACGCGCG
ACGGAGCCCGATGACGACGTGGAACTGCGGCCTCGCGGCAGGTCCTTGGTAATCATCAGCACTTTAGATG
GACGAATCGCTGCACTGGATGCCGAGAATGATGGGAAAAAGCAGTGGGATTTGGACGTGGGGTCTGGTTC
CTTGGTTTCATCTAGCCTCAGCAAGCCAGAGGTGTTTGGGAACAAGATGATCATCCCCTCCCTGGATGGA
GACCTCTTCCAGTGGGACCGGGACCGAGAGAGCATGGAGGCCGTCCCCTTCACGGTGGAGTCCCTGCTCG
AATCTTCCTACAAGTTTGGAGATGATGTTGTTCTGGTTGGAGGGAAATCTCTGACTACATACGGACTCAG
TGCTTACAGTGGAAAGCTGAGGTATATCTGTTCTGCCTTGGGATGTCGCCGATGGGATAGTGATGAAATG
GAAGAAGAGGAAGACATCTTGCTTCTGCAGCGTACGCAGAAGACTGTGCGAGCTGTCGGGCCTCGAAGCG
GCAGTGAGAAGTGGAATTTCAGTGTTGGCCACTTTGAACTTCGGTATATTCCAGACATGGAAACTAGAGC
CGGATTCATTGAAAGCACCTTTAAACCGGGTGGAAACAAAGAAGACTCTAAAATTATTTCAGATGTGGAA
GAACAAGAAGCCACCATGCTGGACACAGTGATAAAAGTTTCCGTTGCTGATTGGAAGGTCATGGCGTTTA
GTAGGAAGGGAGGCCGCCTGGAATGGGAGTACCAGTTTTGTACTCCCATCGCGTCCGCCTGGCTGGTGAG
GGATGGCAAGGTCATCCCCATCAGCCTGTTTGATGATACAAGTTACACAGCCAGCGAAGAAGCCTTGGGA
GACGAAGAAGACATTGTAGAGGCTGCTCGGGGAGCCACAGAGAACAGCGTGTACTTAGGGATGTACAGAG
GCCAGCTGTACCTGCAGTCGTCCGTCAGGGTCTCAGAAAAGTTCCCTACAAGCCCAAAGGCCTTGGAGTC
TGTAAATGGCGAAGGTAGTGGAAGCAGCAAGGGCGAGGAGCTGTTCACCGGGGTGGTGCCCATCCTGGTC
GAGCTGGACGGCGACGTAAACGGCCACAAGTTCAGCGTGTCCGGCGAGGGCGAGGGCGATGCCACCTACG
GCAAGCTGACCCTGAAGTTCATCTGCACCACCGGCAAGCTGCCCGTGCCCTGGCCCACCCTCGTGACCAC
CCTGACCTACGGCGTGCAGTGCTTCAGCCGCTACCCCGACCACATGAAGCAGCACGACTTCTTCAAGTCC
GCCATGCCCGAAGGCTACGTCCAGGAGCGCACCATCTTCTTCAAGGACGACGGCAACTACAAGACCCGCG
CCGAGGTGAAGTTCGAGGGCGACACCCTGGTGAACCGCATCGAGCTGAAGGGCATCGACTTCAAGGAGGA
CGGCAACATCCTGGGGCACAAGCTGGAGTACAACTACAACAGCCACAACGTCTATATCATGGCCGACAAG
CAGAAGAACGGCATCAAGGTGAACTTCAAGATCCGCCACAACATCGAGGACGGCAGCGTGCAGCTCGCCG
ACCACTACCAGCAGAACACCCCCATCGGCGACGGCCCCGTGCTGCTGCCCGACAACCACTACCTGAGCAC
CCAGTCCGCCCTGAGCAAAGACCCCAACGAGAAGCGCGATCACATGGTCCTGCTGGAGTTCGTGACCGCC
GCCGGGATCACTCTCGGCATGGACGAGCTGTACAAGAAAGATGAACTGTAAGGGCCCGGGATCCCGCGAC
TCTAGATAATTCTACCGGGTAGGGGAGGCGCTTTTCCCAAGGCAGTCTGGAGCATGCGCTTTAGCAGCCC
CGCTGGGCACTTGGCGCTACACAAGTGGCCTCTGGCCTCGCACACATTCCACATCCACCGGTAGGCGCCA
ACCGGCTCCGTTCTTTGGTGGCCCCTTCGCGCCACCTTCTACTCCTCCCCTAGTCAGGAAGTTCCCCCCC
GCCCCGCAGCTCGCGTCGTGCAGGACGTGACAAATGGAAGTAGCACGTCTCACTAGTCTCGTGCAGATGG
ACAGCACCGCTGAGCAATGGAAGCGGGTAGGCCTTTGGGGCAGCGGCCAATAGCAGCTTTGCTCCTTCGC
TTTCTGGGCTCAGAGGCTGGGAAGGGGTGGGTCCGGGGGCGGGCTCAGGGGCGGGCTCAGGGGCGGGGCG
GGCGCCCGAAGGTCCTCCGGAGGCCCGGCATTCTGCACGCTTCAAAAGCGCACGTCTGCCGCGCTGTTCT
CCTCTTCCTCATCTCCGGGCCTTTCGACCTGCAGCCCAAGCTTACCATGACCGAGTACAAGCCCACGGTG
CGCCTCGCCACCCGCGACGACGTCCCCAGGGCCGTACGCACCCTCGCCGCCGCGTTCGCCGACTACCCCG
CCACGCGCCACACCGTCGATCCGGACCGCCACATCGAGCGGGTCACCGAGCTGCAAGAACTCTTCCTCAC
GCGCGTCGGGCTCGACATCGGCAAGGTGTGGGTCGCGGACGACGGCGCCGCGGTGGCGGTCTGGACCACG
CCGGAGAGCGTCGAAGCGGGGGCGGTGTTCGCCGAGATCGGCCCGCGCATGGCCGAGTTGAGCGGTTCCC
GGCTGGCCGCGCAGCAACAGATGGAAGGCCTCCTGGCGCCGCACCGGCCCAAGGAGCCCGCGTGGTTCCT
GGCCACCGTCGGCGTCTCGCCCGACCACCAGGGCAAGGGTCTGGGCAGCGCCGTCGTGCTCCCCGGAGTG
GAGGCGGCCGAGCGCGCCGGGGTGCCCGCCTTCCTGGAGACCTCCGCGCCCCGCAACCTCCCCTTCTACG
AGCGGCTCGGCTTCACCGTCACCGCCGACGTCGAGGTGCCCGAAGGACCGCGCACCTGGTGCATGACCCG
CAAGCCCGGTGCCTGACCGCGTCTGGAACAATCAACCTCTGGATTACAAAATTTGTGAAAGATTGACTGG
TATTCTTAACTATGTTGCTCCTTTTACGCTATGTGGATACGCTGCTTTAATGCCTTTGTATCATGCTATT
GCTTCCCGTATGGCTTTCATTTTCTCCTCCTTGTATAAATCCTGGTTGCTGTCTCTTTATGAGGAGTTGT
GGCCCGTTGTCAGGCAACGTGGCGTGGTGTGCACTGTGTTTGCTGACGCAACCCCCACTGGTTGGGGCAT
TGCCACCACCTGTCAGCTCCTTTCCGGGACTTTCGCTTTCCCCCTCCCTATTGCCACGGCGGAACTCATC
GCCGCCTGCCTTGCCCGCTGCTGGACAGGGGCTCGGCTGTTGGGCACTGACAATTCCGTGGTGTTGTCGG
GGAAGCTGACGTCCTTTCCATGGCTGCTCGCCTGTGTTGCCACCTGGATTCTGCGCGGGACGTCCTTCTG
CTACGTCCCTTCGGCCCTCAATCCAGCGGACCTTCCTTCCCGCGGCCTGCTGCCGGCTCTGCGGCCTCTT
CCGCGTCTTCGCCTTCGCCCTCAGACGAGTCGGATCTCCCTTTGGGCCGCCTCCCCGCCTGGAATTAATT
CTGCAGTCGAGACCTAGAAAAACATGGAGCAATCACAAGTAGCAATACAGCAGCTACCAATGCTGATTGT
GCCTGGCTAGAAGCACAAGAGGAGGAGGAGGTGGGTTTTCCAGTCACACCTCAGGTACCTTTAAGACCAA
TGACTTACAAGGCAGCTGTAGATCTTAGCCACTTTTTAAAAGAAAAGAGGGGACTGGAAGGGCTAATTCA
CTCCCAACGAAGACAAGATATCCTTGATCTGTGGATCTACCACACACAAGGCTACTTCCCTGATTAGCAG
AACTACACACCAGGGCCAGGGGTCAGATATCCACTGACCTTTGGATGGTGCTACAAGCTAGTACCAGTTG
AGCCAGATAAGGTAGAAGAGGCCAATAAAGGAGAGAACACCAGCTTGTTACACCCTGTGAGCCTGCATGG
GATGGATGACCCGGAGAGAGAAGTGTTAGAGTGGAGGTTTGACAGCCGCCTAGCATTTCATCACGTGGCC
CGAGAGCTGCATCCGGAGTACTTCAAGAACTGCTGATATCGAGCTTGCTACAAGGGACTTTCCGCTGGGG
ACTTTCCAGGGAGGCGTGGCCTGGGCGGGACTGGGGAGTGGCGAGCCCTCAGATCCTGCATATAAGCAGC
TGCTTTTTGCCTGTACTGGGTCTCTCTGGTTAGACCAGATCTGAGCCTGGGAGCTCTCTGGCTAACTAGG
GAACCCACTGCTTAAGCCTCAATAAAGCTTGCCTTGAGTGCTTCAAGTAGTGTGTGCCCGTCTGTTGTGT
GACTCTGGTAACTAGAGATCCCTCAGACCCTTTTAGTCAGTGTGGAAAATCTCTAGCAGTAGTAGTTCAT
GTCATCTTATTATTCAGTATTTATAACTTGCAAAGAAATGAATATCAGAGAGTGAGAGGCCTTGACATTG
CTAGCGTTTTACCGTCGACCTCTAGCTAGAGCTTGGCGTAATCATGGTCATAGCTGTTTCCTGTGTGAAA
TTGTTATCCGCTCACAATTCCACACAACATACGAGCCGGAAGCATAAAGTGTAAAGCCTGGGGTGCCTAA
TGAGTGAGCTAACTCACATTAATTGCGTTGCGCTCACTGCCCGCTTTCCAGTCGGGAAACCTGTCGTGCC
AGCTGCATTAATGAATCGGCCAACGCGCGGGGAGAGGCGGTTTGCGTATTGGGCGCTCTTCCGCTTCCTC
GCTCACTGACTCGCTGCGCTCGGTCGTTCGGCTGCGGCGAGCGGTATCAGCTCACTCAAAGGCGGTAATA
CGGTTATCCACAGAATCAGGGGATAACGCAGGAAAGAACATGTGAGCAAAAGGCCAGCAAAAGGCCAGGA
ACCGTAAAAAGGCCGCGTTGCTGGCGTTTTTCCATAGGCTCCGCCCCCCTGACGAGCATCACAAAAATCG
ACGCTCAAGTCAGAGGTGGCGAAACCCGACAGGACTATAAAGATACCAGGCGTTTCCCCCTGGAAGCTCC
CTCGTGCGCTCTCCTGTTCCGACCCTGCCGCTTACCGGATACCTGTCCGCCTTTCTCCCTTCGGGAAGCG
TGGCGCTTTCTCATAGCTCACGCTGTAGGTATCTCAGTTCGGTGTAGGTCGTTCGCTCCAAGCTGGGCTG
TGTGCACGAACCCCCCGTTCAGCCCGACCGCTGCGCCTTATCCGGTAACTATCGTCTTGAGTCCAACCCG
GTAAGACACGACTTATCGCCACTGGCAGCAGCCACTGGTAACAGGATTAGCAGAGCGAGGTATGTAGGCG
GTGCTACAGAGTTCTTGAAGTGGTGGCCTAACTACGGCTACACTAGAAGAACAGTATTTGGTATCTGCGC
TCTGCTGAAGCCAGTTACCTTCGGAAAAAGAGTTGGTAGCTCTTGATCCGGCAAACAAACCACCGCTGGT
AGCGGTGGTTTTTTTGTTTGCAAGCAGCAGATTACGCGCAGAAAAAAAGGATCTCAAGAAGATCCTTTGA
TCTTTTCTACGGGGTCTGACGCTCAGTGGAACGAAAACTCACGTTAAGGGATTTTGGTCATGAGATTATC
AAAAAGGATCTTCACCTAGATCCTTTTAAATTAAAAATGAAGTTTTAAATCAATCTAAAGTATATATGAG
TAAACTTGGTCTGACAGTTACCAATGCTTAATCAGTGAGGCACCTATCTCAGCGATCTGTCTATTTCGTT
CATCCATAGTTGCCTGACTCCCCGTCGTGTAGATAACTACGATACGGGAGGGCTTACCATCTGGCCCCAG
TGCTGCAATGATACCGCGAGACCCACGCTCACCGGCTCCAGATTTATCAGCAATAAACCAGCCAGCCGGA
AGGGCCGAGCGCAGAAGTGGTCCTGCAACTTTATCCGCCTCCATCCAGTCTATTAATTGTTGCCGGGAAG
CTAGAGTAAGTAGTTCGCCAGTTAATAGTTTGCGCAACGTTGTTGCCATTGCTACAGGCATCGTGGTGTC
ACGCTCGTCGTTTGGTATGGCTTCATTCAGCTCCGGTTCCCAACGATCAAGGCGAGTTACATGATCCCCC
ATGTTGTGCAAAAAAGCGGTTAGCTCCTTCGGTCCTCCGATCGTTGTCAGAAGTAAGTTGGCCGCAGTGT
TATCACTCATGGTTATGGCAGCACTGCATAATTCTCTTACTGTCATGCCATCCGTAAGATGCTTTTCTGT
GACTGGTGAGTACTCAACCAAGTCATTCTGAGAATAGTGTATGCGGCGACCGAGTTGCTCTTGCCCGGCG
TCAATACGGGATAATACCGCGCCACATAGCAGAACTTTAAAAGTGCTCATCATTGGAAAACGTTCTTCGG
GGCGAAAACTCTCAAGGATCTTACCGCTGTTGAGATCCAGTTCGATGTAACCCACTCGTGCACCCAACTG
ATCTTCAGCATCTTTTACTTTCACCAGCGTTTCTGGGTGAGCAAAAACAGGAAGGCAAAATGCCGCAAAA
AAGGGAATAAGGGCGACACGGAAATGTTGAATACTCATACTCTTCCTTTTTCAATATTATTGAAGCATTT
ATCAGGGTTATTGTCTCATGAGCGGATACATATTTGAATGTATTTAGAAAAATAAACAAATAGGGGTTCC
GCGCACATTTCCCCGAAAAGTGCCACCTGACGTCGACGGATCGGGAGATCAACTTGTTTATTGCAGCTTA
TAATGGTTACAAATAAAGCAATAGCATCACAAATTTCACAAATAAAGCATTTTTTTCACTGCATTCTAGT
TGTGGTTTGTCCAAACTCATCAATGTATCTTATCATGTCTGGATCAACTGGATAACTCAAGCTAACCAAA
ATCATCCCAAACTTCCCACCCCATACCCTATTACCACTGCCAATTACCTGTGGTTTCATTTACTCTAAAC
CTGTGATTCCTCTGAATTATTTTCATTTTAAAGAAATTGTATTTGTTAAATATGTACTACAAACTTAGTA
GTT
